Addgene plasmid #187337: pJT282 Lenti pEF-dCas9-3XFLAG-N+Z+F-T2A-tagBFP-P2A-Blast
Purpose: dCas9 effector fusion for manipulating transcription
Depositing lab: Michael Bassik & Lacra Bintu. Depositing organization: Stanford University. Publication: Development of compact transcriptional effectors using high-throughput measurements in diverse contexts. Tycko J, Van MV, Aradhana, DelRosso N, Ye H, Yao D, Valbuena R, Vaughan-Jackson A, Xu X, Ludwig C, Spees K, Liu K, Gu M, Khare V, Mukund AX, Suzuki PH, Arana S, Zhang C, Du PP, Ornstein TS, Hess GT, Kamber RA, Qi LS, Khalil AS, Bintu L, Bassik MC. Nat Biotechnol. 2024 Nov 1. doi: 10.1038/s41587-024-02442-6. PubMed 39487265.
Backbone
  Vector backbone: pJT216
  Vector type: Mammalian Expression, Lentiviral, CRISPR
  Selectable markers: Blasticidin ; BFP
Growth in bacteria
  Bacterial resistance: Ampicillin, 100 μg/mL
  Growth temperature: 37°C
  Growth strain: NEB Stable
  Copy number: High Copy
Gene/Insert
  Gene/Insert name: dCas9-3XFLAG-N+Z+F-T2A-tagBFP-P2A-Blast
  Species: H. sapiens (human)
  Promoter: pEF1a
  Tag / fusion protein: 3XFLAG (C terminal on insert)
  Cloning method: Restriction Enzyme; 5′ cloning site unknown (unknown if destroyed)
Terms and licenses: Academic/Nonprofit Terms; Industry Terms: Not Available to Industry
Depositor comments: Please visit https://www.biorxiv.org/content/10.1101/2023.05.12.540558v1 for bioRxiv preprint.
How to cite: pJT282 Lenti pEF-dCas9-3XFLAG-N+Z+F-T2A-tagBFP-P2A-Blast was a gift from Michael Bassik & Lacra Bintu (Addgene plasmid # 187337 ; http://n2t.net/addgene:187337 ; RRID:Addgene_187337)
