[The description below was written by a language model from this plasmid's Addgene catalogue record and pLannotate feature annotations shown in this document.]
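Description:
pJT282 Lenti pEF-dCas9-3XFLAG-N+Z+F-T2A-tagBFP-P2A-Blast is a 15.2 kb lentiviral transfer plasmid built on the pJT216 backbone for stable expression of a dCas9 effector fusion in mammalian cells. It is maintained in E. coli through a high-copy ColE1/pUC-type origin and ampicillin resistance. An f1 origin and an SV40/EM7-driven bleomycin/Zeocin resistance cassette also sit in the backbone, outside the viral region. The viral genome is transcribed from a CMV enhancer/promoter fused to a truncated HIV-1 5' LTR. It carries the Ψ packaging signal with a partial gag sequence, the RRE for Rev-dependent nuclear export, and the cPPT/CTS. Downstream of the cargo lie a WPRE, which enhances transcript expression, a truncated 3' LTR and a bGH polyadenylation signal.

The cargo is a single open reading frame driven by the human EF-1α promoter. It opens with a nucleoplasmin bipartite NLS joined to catalytically dead S. pyogenes Cas9, which binds DNA under guide RNA direction without cutting. A 3xFLAG epitope follows, and then three short human protein fragments in tandem, annotated as NCOA3, ZNF473 and FOXO4, which appear to correspond to the "N+Z+F" in the name. According to the construct name, T2A and P2A self-cleaving peptides then separate mTagBFP2 and blasticidin S deaminase from the fusion, although the feature table does not annotate these peptides. Transduced cells can therefore be followed by blue fluorescence and selected with blasticidin.

The stated purpose is manipulating transcription with a dCas9 effector fusion; the record does not explicitly state whether this domain combination activates or represses. No guide RNA cassette is annotated, so the guide would have to be supplied separately.
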