Features (pLannotate 1.2.2; 38 found; start..end, strand, type, name):
     37..89      -  misc_feature   bom (fragment): basis of mobility region from pBR322
    244..623     +  enhancer       CMV enhancer: human cytomegalovirus immediate early enhancer
    624..823     +  promoter       CMV promoter: human cytomegalovirus (CMV) immediate early promoter
    841..1021    +  LTR            5' LTR (truncated): truncated 5' long terminal repeat (LTR) from HIV-1
   1068..1193    +  misc_feature   HIV-1 Ψ: packaging signal of human immunodeficiency virus type 1
   1177..1540    +  CDS            HIV-1 gag (fragment): gag protein from human immunodeficiency virus 1; gag
   1686..1919    +  misc_feature   RRE: The Rev response element (RRE) of HIV-1 allows for Rev-dependent mRNA export from the nucleus to the cytoplasm.
   2296..2396    +  CDS            Rev (fragment): human immunodeficiency virus 1 (HIV-1) Rev protein; rev; enhances nuclear export of unspliced and incompletely spliced viral mRNAs
   2446..2563    +  misc_feature   cPPT/CTS: central polypurine tract and central termination sequence of HIV-1
   2620..2686    +  CDS            small t antigen (fragment): SV40 (simian virus 40) small t antigen
   2693..3871    +  promoter       EF-1α promoter: strong constitutive promoter for human elongation factor EF-1α
   3887..3934    +  CDS            nucleoplasmin NLS: bipartite nuclear localization signal from nucleoplasmin
   3934..8035    +  CDS            dCas9 (fragment): catalytically dead mutant of the Cas9 endonuclease from the Streptococcus pyogenes Type II CRISPR/Cas system RNA-guided DNA-binding protein that lacks endonuclease activity due to the D10A mutation in the RuvC catalytic domain and the N863A mutation in the HNH catalytic domain
   8126..8191    +  CDS            3xFLAG: three tandem FLAG® epitope tags, followed by an enterokinase cleavage site
   8183..8356    +  CDS            NCOA3 (fragment): NCOA3_HUMAN - Also known as AIB1, BHLHE42, RAC3, TRAM1. Experimental evidence at protein level: Swiss-Prot protein existence level 1. Nuclear receptor coactivator that directly binds nuclear receptors and stimulates the transcriptional activities in a hormone- dependent fashion. Plays a central role in creating a multisubunit coactivator complex, which probably acts via remodeling of chromatin. Involved in the coactivation of different nuclear receptors, such as for steroids (GR and ER), retinoids (RARs and RXRs), thyroid hormone (TRs), vitamin D3 (VDR) and prostanoids (PPARs). Displays histon
   8375..8506    +  CDS            ZNF473 (fragment): ZN473_HUMAN - Also known as KIAA1141, ZFP100. Experimental evidence at protein level: Swiss-Prot protein existence level 1. Involved in histone 3'-end pre-mRNA processing by associating with U7 snRNP and interacting with SLBP/pre-mRNA complex. Increases histone 3'-end pre-mRNA processing but has no effect on U7 snRNP levels, when overexpressed. Required for cell cycle progression from G1 to S phases. From Homo sapiens (Human).
   8495..8644    +  CDS            FOXO4 (fragment): FOXO4_HUMAN - Also known as AFX, AFX1, MLLT7. Experimental evidence at protein level: Swiss-Prot protein existence level 1. Transcription factor involved in the regulation of the insulin signaling pathway. Binds to insulin-response elements (IREs) and can activate transcription of IGFBP1. Down-regulates expression of HIF1A and suppresses hypoxia-induced transcriptional activation of HIF1A-modulated genes. Also involved in negative regulation of the cell cycle. Involved in increased proteasome activity in embryonic stem cells (ESCs) by activating expression of PSMD11 in ESCs, leading to enhance
   8711..9421    +  CDS            mTagBFP2: mTagBFP2 is a basic (constitutively fluorescent) blue fluorescent protein published in 2011, derived from Entacmaea quadricolor. It is reported to be a very rapidly-maturing monomer with very low acid sensitivity.
   9494..9892    +  CDS            BSD: blasticidin S deaminase; Aspergillus terreus BSD; confers resistance to blasticidin
   9893..9914    +  misc_feature   MCS (fragment): pBluescript multiple cloning site
   9917..10505   +  misc_feature   WPRE: woodchuck hepatitis virus posttranscriptional regulatory element
  10442..11023   +  CDS            nef (fragment): NEF_HV1H2 - Experimental evidence at protein level: Swiss-Prot protein existence level 1. Extracellular Nef protein targets CD4(+) T-lymphocytes for apoptosis by interacting with CXCR4 surface receptors. From Human immunodeficiency virus type 1 group M subtype B (isolate HXB2) (HIV-1).
  11030..11210   +  LTR            5' LTR (truncated): truncated 5' long terminal repeat (LTR) from HIV-1
  11242..11466   +  polyA_signal   bGH poly(A) signal: bovine growth hormone polyadenylation signal
  11470..11491   +  promoter       SV40 promoter (fragment): SV40 enhancer and early promoter
  11512..11940   +  rep_origin     f1 ori (sequence partly withheld): f1 bacteriophage origin of replication; arrow indicates direction of (+) strand synthesis
  11954..12283   +  promoter       SV40 promoter: SV40 enhancer and early promoter
  12331..12378   +  promoter       EM7 promoter: synthetic bacterial promoter&nbsp
  12397..12771   +  CDS            BleoR: antibiotic-binding protein; Sh ble from Streptoalloteichus hindustanus; confers resistance to bleomycin, phleomycin, and Zeocin™
  12781..12906   +  CDS            ble (fragment): BLE_KLEPN - Experimental evidence at protein level: Swiss-Prot protein existence level 1. Binding protein with a strong affinity to the bleomycin family of antibiotics. Binds to CL990; an antimitotic-antibiotic compound. From Klebsiella pneumoniae.
  12901..13022   +  polyA_signal   SV40 poly(A) signal: SV40 polyadenylation signal
  13093..13115   -  protein_bind   lac operator (fragment): The lac repressor binds to the lac operator to inhibit transcription in E. coli. This inhibition can be relieved by adding lactose or isopropyl-β-D-thiogalactopyranoside (IPTG). lac repressor encoded by lacI
  13119..13149   -  promoter       lac promoter: promoter for the E. coli lac operon
  13164..13185   -  protein_bind   CAP binding site: CAP binding activates transcription in the presence of cAMP. E. coli catabolite activator protein
  13198..13290   -  CDS            lacI (fragment): lac repressor; lacI; The lac repressor binds to the lac operator to inhibit transcription in E. coli. This inhibition can be relieved by adding lactose or isopropyl-β-D-thiogalactopyranoside (IPTG).
  13473..14061   -  rep_origin     ori: high-copy-number ColE1/pMB1/pBR322/pUC origin of replication
  14232..15092   -  CDS            AmpR: β-lactamase; bla; confers resistance to ampicillin, carbenicillin, and related antibiotics
  15093..15197   -  promoter       AmpR promoter: bla
>Addgene plasmid #187337 | pJT282 Lenti pEF-dCas9-3XFLAG-N+Z+F-T2A-tagBFP-P2A-Blast | addgene full sequence | sequence record 373289 | Addgene NGS Result
CCTGACGTCGACGGATCGGGAGATCTCCCGATCCCCTATGGTGCACTCTCAGTACAATCTGCTCTGATGC
CGCATAGTTAAGCCAGTATCTGCTCCCTGCTTGTGTGTTGGAGGTCGCTGAGTAGTGCGCGAGCAAAATT
TAAGCTACAACAAGGCAAGGCTTGACCGACAATTGCATGAAGAATCTGCTTAGGGTTAGGCGTTTTGCGC
TGCTTCGCGATGTACGGGCCAGATATACGCGTTGACATTGATTATTGACTAGTTATTAATAGTAATCAAT
TACGGGGTCATTAGTTCATAGCCCATATATGGAGTTCCGCGTTACATAACTTACGGTAAATGGCCCGCCT
GGCTGACCGCCCAACGACCCCCGCCCATTGACGTCAATAATGACGTATGTTCCCATAGTAACGCCAATAG
GGACTTTCCATTGACGTCAATGGGTGGAGTATTTACGGTAAACTGCCCACTTGGCAGTACATCAAGTGTA
TCATATGCCAAGTACGCCCCCTATTGACGTCAATGACGGTAAATGGCCCGCCTGGCATTATGCCCAGTAC
ATGACCTTATGGGACTTTCCTACTTGGCAGTACATCTACGTATTAGTCATCGCTATTACCATGGTGATGC
GGTTTTGGCAGTACATCAATGGGCGTGGATAGCGGTTTGACTCACGGGGATTTCCAAGTCTCCACCCCAT
TGACGTCAATGGGAGTTTGTTTTGGCACCAAAATCAACGGGACTTTCCAAAATGTCGTAACAACTCCGCC
CCATTGACGCAAATGGGCGGTAGGCGTGTACGGTGGGAGGTCTATATAAGCAGCGCGTTTTGCCTGTACT
GGGTCTCTCTGGTTAGACCAGATCTGAGCCTGGGAGCTCTCTGGCTAACTAGGGAACCCACTGCTTAAGC
CTCAATAAAGCTTGCCTTGAGTGCTTCAAGTAGTGTGTGCCCGTCTGTTGTGTGACTCTGGTAACTAGAG
ATCCCTCAGACCCTTTTAGTCAGTGTGGAAAATCTCTAGCAGTGGCGCCCGAACAGGGACTTGAAAGCGA
AAGGGAAACCAGAGGAGCTCTCTCGACGCAGGACTCGGCTTGCTGAAGCGCGCACGGCAAGAGGCGAGGG
GCGGCGACTGGTGAGTACGCCAAAAATTTTGACTAGCGGAGGCTAGAAGGAGAGAGATGGGTGCGAGAGC
GTCAGTATTAAGCGGGGGAGAATTAGATCGCGATGGGAAAAAATTCGGTTAAGGCCAGGGGGAAAGAAAA
AATATAAATTAAAACATATAGTATGGGCAAGCAGGGAGCTAGAACGATTCGCAGTTAATCCTGGCCTGTT
AGAAACATCAGAAGGCTGTAGACAAATACTGGGACAGCTACAACCATCCCTTCAGACAGGATCAGAAGAA
CTTAGATCATTATATAATACAGTAGCAACCCTCTATTGTGTGCATCAAAGGATAGAGATAAAAGACACCA
AGGAAGCTTTAGACAAGATAGAGGAAGAGCAAAACAAAAGTAAGACCACCGCACAGCAAGCGGCCGCTGA
TCTTCAGACCTGGAGGAGGAGATATGAGGGACAATTGGAGAAGTGAATTATATAAATATAAAGTAGTAAA
AATTGAACCATTAGGAGTAGCACCCACCAAGGCAAAGAGAAGAGTGGTGCAGAGAGAAAAAAGAGCAGTG
GGAATAGGAGCTTTGTTCCTTGGGTTCTTGGGAGCAGCAGGAAGCACTATGGGCGCAGCGTCAATGACGC
TGACGGTACAGGCCAGACAATTATTGTCTGGTATAGTGCAGCAGCAGAACAATTTGCTGAGGGCTATTGA
GGCGCAACAGCATCTGTTGCAACTCACAGTCTGGGGCATCAAGCAGCTCCAGGCAAGAATCCTGGCTGTG
GAAAGATACCTAAAGGATCAACAGCTCCTGGGGATTTGGGGTTGCTCTGGAAAACTCATTTGCACCACTG
CTGTGCCTTGGAATGCTAGTTGGAGTAATAAATCTCTGGAACAGATTTGGAATCACACGACCTGGATGGA
GTGGGACAGAGAAATTAACAATTACACAAGCTTAATACACTCCTTAATTGAAGAATCGCAAAACCAGCAA
GAAAAGAATGAACAAGAATTATTGGAATTAGATAAATGGGCAAGTTTGTGGAATTGGTTTAACATAACAA
ATTGGCTGTGGTATATAAAATTATTCATAATGATAGTAGGAGGCTTGGTAGGTTTAAGAATAGTTTTTGC
TGTACTTTCTATAGTGAATAGAGTTAGGCAGGGATATTCACCATTATCGTTTCAGACCCACCTCCCAACC
CCGAGGGGACCCGACAGGCCCGAAGGAATAGAAGAAGAAGGTGGAGAGAGAGACAGAGACAGATCCATTC
GATTAGTGAACGGATCGGCACTGCGTGCGCCAATTCTGCAGACAAATGGCAGTATTCATCCACAATTTTA
AAAGAAAAGGGGGGATTGGGGGGTACAGTGCAGGGGAAAGAATAGTAGACATAATAGCAACAGACATACA
AACTAAAGAATTACAAAAACAAATTACAAAAATTCAAAATTTTCGGGTTTATTACAGGGACAGCAGAGAT
CCAGTTTGGTTAATTAGCTAGCTGCAAAGATGGATAAAGTTTTAAACAGAGAGGAATCTTTGCAGCTAAT
GGACCTTCTAGGTCTTGAAAGGAGTGGGAATTGGCTCCGGTGCCCGTCAGTGGGCAGAGCGCACATCGCC
CACAGTCCCCGAGAAGTTGGGGGGAGGGGTCGGCAATTGAACCGGTGCCTAGAGAAGGTGGCGCGGGGTA
AACTGGGAAAGTGATGTCGTGTACTGGCTCCGCCTTTTTCCCGAGGGTGGGGGAGAACCGTATATAAGTG
CAGTAGTCGCCGTGAACGTTCTTTTTCGCAACGGGTTTGCCGCCAGAACACAGGTAAGTGCCGTGTGTGG
TTCCCGCGGGCCTGGCCTCTTTACGGGTTATGGCCCTTGCGTGCCTTGAATTACTTCCACCTGGCTGCAG
TACGTGATTCTTGATCCCGAGCTTCGGGTTGGAAGTGGGTGGGAGAGTTCGAGGCCTTGCGCTTAAGGAG
CCCCTTCGCCTCGTGCTTGAGTTGAGGCCTGGCCTGGGCGCTGGGGCCGCCGCGTGCGAATCTGGTGGCA
CCTTCGCGCCTGTCTCGCTGCTTTCGATAAGTCTCTAGCCATTTAAAATTTTTGATGACCTGCTGCGACG
CTTTTTTTCTGGCAAGATAGTCTTGTAAATGCGGGCCAAGATCTGCACACTGGTATTTCGGTTTTTGGGG
CCGCGGGCGGCGACGGGGCCCGTGCGTCCCAGCGCACATGTTCGGCGAGGCGGGGCCTGCGAGCGCGGCC
ACCGAGAATCGGACGGGGGTAGTCTCAAGCTGGCCGGCCTGCTCTGGTGCCTGGCCTCGCGCCGCCGTGT
ATCGCCCCGCCCTGGGCGGCAAGGCTGGCCCGGTCGGCACCAGTTGCGTGAGCGGAAAGATGGCCGCTTC
CCGGCCCTGCTGCAGGGAGCTCAAAATGGAGGACGCGGCGCTCGGGAGAGCGGGCGGGTGAGTCACCCAC
ACAAAGGAAAAGGGCCTTTCCGTCCTCAGCCGTCGCTTCATGTGACTCCACGGAGTACCGGGCGCCGTCC
AGGCACCTCGATTAGTTCTCGAGCTTTTGGAGTACGTCGTCTTTAGGTTGGGGGGAGGGGTTTTATGCGA
TGGAGTTTCCCCACACTGAGTGGGTGGAGACTGAAGTTAGGCCAGCTTGGCACTTGATGTAATTCTCCTT
GGAATTTGCCCTTTTTGAGTTTGGATCTTGGTTCATTCTCAAGCCTCAGACAGTGGTTCAAAGTTTTTTT
CTTCCATTTCAGGTGTCGTGACGTACGGCCACCATGAAAAGGCCGGCGGCCACGAAAAAGGCCGGCCAGG
CAAAAAAGAAAAAGGACAAGAAGTACAGCATCGGCCTGGCCATCGGCACCAACTCTGTGGGCTGGGCCGT
GATCACCGACGAGTACAAGGTGCCCAGCAAGAAATTCAAGGTGCTGGGCAACACCGACCGGCACAGCATC
AAGAAGAACCTGATCGGAGCCCTGCTGTTCGACAGCGGCGAAACAGCCGAGGCCACCCGGCTGAAGAGAA
CCGCCAGAAGAAGATACACCAGACGGAAGAACCGGATCTGCTATCTGCAAGAGATCTTCAGCAACGAGAT
GGCCAAGGTGGACGACAGCTTCTTCCACAGACTGGAAGAGTCCTTCCTGGTGGAAGAGGATAAGAAGCAC
GAGCGGCACCCCATCTTCGGCAACATCGTGGACGAGGTGGCCTACCACGAGAAGTACCCCACCATCTACC
ACCTGAGAAAGAAACTGGTGGACAGCACCGACAAGGCCGACCTGCGGCTGATCTATCTGGCCCTGGCCCA
CATGATCAAGTTCCGGGGCCACTTCCTGATCGAGGGCGACCTGAACCCCGACAACAGCGACGTGGACAAG
CTGTTCATCCAGCTGGTGCAGACCTACAACCAGCTGTTCGAGGAAAACCCCATCAACGCCAGCGGCGTGG
ACGCCAAGGCCATCCTGTCTGCCAGACTGAGCAAGAGCAGACGGCTGGAAAATCTGATCGCCCAGCTGCC
CGGCGAGAAGAAGAATGGCCTGTTCGGCAACCTGATTGCCCTGAGCCTGGGCCTGACCCCCAACTTCAAG
AGCAACTTCGACCTGGCCGAGGATGCCAAACTGCAGCTGAGCAAGGACACCTACGACGACGACCTGGACA
ACCTGCTGGCCCAGATCGGCGACCAGTACGCCGACCTGTTTCTGGCCGCCAAGAACCTGTCCGACGCCAT
CCTGCTGAGCGACATCCTGAGAGTGAACACCGAGATCACCAAGGCCCCCCTGAGCGCCTCTATGATCAAG
AGATACGACGAGCACCACCAGGACCTGACCCTGCTGAAAGCTCTCGTGCGGCAGCAGCTGCCTGAGAAGT
ACAAAGAGATTTTCTTCGACCAGAGCAAGAACGGCTACGCCGGCTACATTGACGGCGGAGCCAGCCAGGA
AGAGTTCTACAAGTTCATCAAGCCCATCCTGGAAAAGATGGACGGCACCGAGGAACTGCTCGTGAAGCTG
AACAGAGAGGACCTGCTGCGGAAGCAGCGGACCTTCGACAACGGCAGCATCCCCCACCAGATCCACCTGG
GAGAGCTGCACGCCATTCTGCGGCGGCAGGAAGATTTTTACCCATTCCTGAAGGACAACCGGGAAAAGAT
CGAGAAGATCCTGACCTTCCGCATCCCCTACTACGTGGGCCCTCTGGCCAGGGGAAACAGCAGATTCGCC
TGGATGACCAGAAAGAGCGAGGAAACCATCACCCCCTGGAACTTCGAGGAAGTGGTGGACAAGGGCGCTT
CCGCCCAGAGCTTCATCGAGCGGATGACCAACTTCGATAAGAACCTGCCCAACGAGAAGGTGCTGCCCAA
GCACAGCCTGCTGTACGAGTACTTCACCGTGTATAACGAGCTGACCAAAGTGAAATACGTGACCGAGGGA
ATGAGAAAGCCCGCCTTCCTGAGCGGCGAGCAGAAAAAGGCCATCGTGGACCTGCTGTTCAAGACCAACC
GGAAAGTGACCGTGAAGCAGCTGAAAGAGGACTACTTCAAGAAAATCGAGTGCTTCGACTCCGTGGAAAT
CTCCGGCGTGGAAGATCGGTTCAACGCCTCCCTGGGCACATACCACGATCTGCTGAAAATTATCAAGGAC
AAGGACTTCCTGGACAATGAGGAAAACGAGGACATTCTGGAAGATATCGTGCTGACCCTGACACTGTTTG
AGGACAGAGAGATGATCGAGGAACGGCTGAAAACCTATGCCCACCTGTTCGACGACAAAGTGATGAAGCA
GCTGAAGCGGCGGAGATACACCGGCTGGGGCAGGCTGAGCCGGAAGCTGATCAACGGCATCCGGGACAAG
CAGTCCGGCAAGACAATCCTGGATTTCCTGAAGTCCGACGGCTTCGCCAACAGAAACTTCATGCAGCTGA
TCCACGACGACAGCCTGACCTTTAAAGAGGACATCCAGAAAGCCCAGGTGTCCGGCCAGGGCGATAGCCT
GCACGAGCACATTGCCAATCTGGCCGGCAGCCCCGCCATTAAGAAGGGCATCCTGCAGACAGTGAAGGTG
GTGGACGAGCTCGTGAAAGTGATGGGCCGGCACAAGCCCGAGAACATCGTGATCGAAATGGCCAGAGAGA
ACCAGACCACCCAGAAGGGACAGAAGAACAGCCGCGAGAGAATGAAGCGGATCGAAGAGGGCATCAAAGA
GCTGGGCAGCCAGATCCTGAAAGAACACCCCGTGGAAAACACCCAGCTGCAGAACGAGAAGCTGTACCTG
TACTACCTGCAGAATGGGCGGGATATGTACGTGGACCAGGAACTGGACATCAACCGGCTGTCCGACTACG
ATGTGGACCACATCGTGCCTCAGAGCTTTCTGAAGGACGACTCCATCGACAACAAGGTGCTGACCAGAAG
CGACAAGGCCCGGGGCAAGAGCGACAACGTGCCCTCCGAAGAGGTCGTGAAGAAGATGAAGAACTACTGG
CGGCAGCTGCTGAACGCCAAGCTGATTACCCAGAGAAAGTTCGACAATCTGACCAAGGCCGAGAGAGGCG
GCCTGAGCGAACTGGATAAGGCCGGCTTCATCAAGAGACAGCTGGTGGAAACCCGGCAGATCACAAAGCA
CGTGGCACAGATCCTGGACTCCCGGATGAACACTAAGTACGACGAGAATGACAAGCTGATCCGGGAAGTG
AAAGTGATCACCCTGAAGTCCAAGCTGGTGTCCGATTTCCGGAAGGATTTCCAGTTTTACAAAGTGCGCG
AGATCAACAACTACCACCACGCCCACGACGCCTACCTGAACGCCGTCGTGGGAACCGCCCTGATCAAAAA
GTACCCTAAGCTGGAAAGCGAGTTCGTGTACGGCGACTACAAGGTGTACGACGTGCGGAAGATGATCGCC
AAGAGCGAGCAGGAAATCGGCAAGGCTACCGCCAAGTACTTCTTCTACAGCAACATCATGAACTTTTTCA
AGACCGAGATTACCCTGGCCAACGGCGAGATCCGGAAGCGGCCTCTGATCGAGACAAACGGCGAAACCGG
GGAGATCGTGTGGGATAAGGGCCGGGATTTTGCCACCGTGCGGAAAGTGCTGAGCATGCCCCAAGTGAAT
ATCGTGAAAAAGACCGAGGTGCAGACAGGCGGCTTCAGCAAAGAGTCTATCCTGCCCAAGAGGAACAGCG
ATAAGCTGATCGCCAGAAAGAAGGACTGGGACCCTAAGAAGTACGGCGGCTTCGACAGCCCCACCGTGGC
CTATTCTGTGCTGGTGGTGGCCAAAGTGGAAAAGGGCAAGTCCAAGAAACTGAAGAGTGTGAAAGAGCTG
CTGGGGATCACCATCATGGAAAGAAGCAGCTTCGAGAAGAATCCCATCGACTTTCTGGAAGCCAAGGGCT
ACAAAGAAGTGAAAAAGGACCTGATCATCAAGCTGCCTAAGTACTCCCTGTTCGAGCTGGAAAACGGCCG
GAAGAGAATGCTGGCCTCTGCCGGCGAACTGCAGAAGGGAAACGAACTGGCCCTGCCCTCCAAATATGTG
AACTTCCTGTACCTGGCCAGCCACTATGAGAAGCTGAAGGGCTCCCCCGAGGATAATGAGCAGAAACAGC
TGTTTGTGGAACAGCACAAGCACTACCTGGACGAGATCATCGAGCAGATCAGCGAGTTCTCCAAGAGAGT
GATCCTGGCCGACGCTAATCTGGACAAAGTGCTGTCCGCCTACAACAAGCACCGGGATAAGCCCATCAGA
GAGCAGGCCGAGAATATCATCCACCTGTTTACCCTGACCAATCTGGGAGCCCCTGCCGCCTTCAAGTACT
TTGACACCACCATCGACCGGAAGAGGTACACCAGCACCAAAGAGGTGCTGGACGCCACCCTGATCCACCA
GAGCATCACCGGCCTGTACGAGACACGGATCGACCTGTCTCAGCTGGGAGGCGACAGCGCTGGAGGAGGT
GGAAGCGGAGGAGGAGGAAGCGGAGGAGGAGGTAGCGGACCTAAGAAAAAGAGGAAGGTGGCGGCCGCTG
GATCCGACTACAAAGACCATGACGGTGATTATAAAGATCATGACATCGACTACAAGGATGACGATGACAA
GGGTGGATCCGGATCAGGCTCCGAGGGCCAGAGCGACGAGAGAGCCCTGCTGGACCAGCTGCACACCCTG
CTGAGCAACACCGACGCCACCGGCCTGGAGGAGATCGACAGAGCCCTGGGCATCCCCGAGCTGGTGAACC
AGGGCCAGGCCCTGGAGCCCAAGCAGGGAGGAGGAGGTAGCGGATTCGTGACCCTGAAGGACGTGGGCAT
GGACTTCACCCTGGGCGACTGGGAGCAGCTGGGCCTGGAGCAGGGCGACACCTTCTGGGACACCGCCCTG
GACAACTGCCAGGACCTGTTCCTGCTGGACCCCCCCGGAGGAGGAGGTAGCGGACACGAGAAGTTCCCCA
GCGACCTGGACCTGGACATGTTCAACGGCAGCCTGGAGTGCGACATGGAGAGCATCATCAGAAGCGAGCT
GATGGACGCCGACGGCCTGGACTTCAACTTCGACAGCGGATCTGGAGAGGGAAGGGGAAGCCTCCTAACT
TGCGGAGATGTCGAGGAGAATCCTGGCCCAATGGTTAGTAAGGGAGAGGAGTTGATAAAAGAGAATATGC
ACATGAAACTGTATATGGAAGGGACAGTGGACAACCATCACTTCAAGTGCACCTCTGAGGGAGAAGGAAA
GCCATACGAAGGCACCCAGACTATGCGAATTAAGGTCGTGGAGGGAGGGCCTCTCCCCTTCGCCTTCGAT
ATTCTTGCAACATCTTTCCTCTACGGGAGCAAAACCTTCATCAATCACACACAAGGCATACCTGACTTTT
TTAAGCAGAGTTTTCCAGAGGGCTTTACCTGGGAGCGTGTGACTACATACGAAGATGGGGGTGTGCTGAC
GGCTACACAGGATACTTCACTTCAGGACGGTTGTCTGATCTACAACGTCAAGATCAGGGGGGTCAATTTC
ACCTCGAATGGACCAGTAATGCAAAAAAAGACCCTGGGATGGGAAGCTTTTACTGAAACTCTCTATCCCG
CCGACGGCGGCCTCGAAGGCAGAAACGATATGGCTTTGAAGCTGGTTGGCGGGTCCCATCTAATTGCCAA
TGCCAAAACCACATATAGGAGCAAAAAGCCTGCAAAGAACCTGAAGATGCCGGGTGTGTACTATGTTGAC
TATAGATTAGAGCGGATCAAAGAGGCAAATAACGAAACGTACGTGGAGCAGCACGAGGTAGCCGTGGCGC
GCTACTGCGATTTACCCTCCAAACTGGGCCATAAACTGAACTGTACAGGAAGCGGAGCTACTAACTTCAG
CCTGCTGAAGCAGGCTGGCGACGTGGAAGAAAACCCAGGACCTATGGCCAAGCCTTTGTCTCAAGAAGAA
TCCACCCTCATTGAAAGAGCAACGGCTACAATCAACAGCATCCCCATCTCTGAAGACTACAGCGTCGCCA
GCGCAGCTCTCTCTAGCGACGGCCGCATCTTCACTGGTGTCAATGTATATCATTTTACTGGGGGACCTTG
TGCAGAACTCGTGGTGCTGGGCACTGCTGCTGCTGCGGCAGCTGGCAACCTGACTTGTATCGTCGCGATC
GGAAATGAGAACAGGGGCATCTTGAGCCCCTGCGGACGGTGCCGACAGGTGCTTCTCGATCTGCATCCTG
GGATCAAAGCCATAGTGAAGGACAGTGATGGACAGCCGACGGCAGTTGGGATTCGTGAATTGCTGCCCTC
TGGTTATGTGTGGGAGGGCTAAGAATTCGATATCAAGCTTATCGGTAATCAACCTCTGGATTACAAAATT
TGTGAAAGATTGACTGGTATTCTTAACTATGTTGCTCCTTTTACGCTATGTGGATACGCTGCTTTAATGC
CTTTGTATCATGCTATTGCTTCCCGTATGGCTTTCATTTTCTCCTCCTTGTATAAATCCTGGTTGCTGTC
TCTTTATGAGGAGTTGTGGCCCGTTGTCAGGCAACGTGGCGTGGTGTGCACTGTGTTTGCTGACGCAACC
CCCACTGGTTGGGGCATTGCCACCACCTGTCAGCTCCTTTCCGGGACTTTCGCTTTCCCCCTCCCTATTG
CCACGGCGGAACTCATCGCCGCCTGCCTTGCCCGCTGCTGGACAGGGGCTCGGCTGTTGGGCACTGACAA
TTCCGTGGTGTTGTCGGGGAAATCATCGTCCTTTCCTTGGCTGCTCGCCTGTGTTGCCACCTGGATTCTG
CGCGGGACGTCCTTCTGCTACGTCCCTTCGGCCCTCAATCCAGCGGACCTTCCTTCCCGCGGCCTGCTGC
CGGCTCTGCGGCCTCTTCCGCGTCTTCGCCTTCGCCCTCAGACGAGTCGGATCTCCCTTTGGGCCGCCTC
CCCGCATCGATACCGTCGACCTCGAGACCTAGAAAAACATGGAGCAATCACAAGTAGCAATACAGCAGCT
ACCAATGCTGATTGTGCCTGGCTAGAAGCACAAGAGGAGGAGGAGGTGGGTTTTCCAGTCACACCTCAGG
TACCTTTAAGACCAATGACTTACAAGGCAGCTGTAGATCTTAGCCACTTTTTAAAAGAAAAGGGGGGACT
GGAAGGGCTAATTCACTCCCAACGAAGACAAGATATCCTTGATCTGTGGATCTACCACACACAAGGCTAC
TTCCCTGATTGGCAGAACTACACACCAGGGCCAGGGATCAGATATCCACTGACCTTTGGATGGTGCTACA
AGCTAGTACCAGTTGAGCAAGAGAAGGTAGAAGAAGCCAATGAAGGAGAGAACACCCGCTTGTTACACCC
TGTGAGCCTGCATGGGATGGATGACCCGGAGAGAGAAGTATTAGAGTGGAGGTTTGACAGCCGCCTAGCA
TTTCATCACATGGCCCGAGAGCTGCATCCGGACTGTACTGGGTCTCTCTGGTTAGACCAGATCTGAGCCT
GGGAGCTCTCTGGCTAACTAGGGAACCCACTGCTTAAGCCTCAATAAAGCTTGCCTTGAGTGCTTCAAGT
AGTGTGTGCCCGTCTGTTGTGTGACTCTGGTAACTAGAGATCCCTCAGACCCTTTTAGTCAGTGTGGAAA
ATCTCTAGCAGGGCCCGTTTAAACCCGCTGATCAGCCTCGACTGTGCCTTCTAGTTGCCAGCCATCTGTT
GTTTGCCCCTCCCCCGTGCCTTCCTTGACCCTGGAAGGTGCCACTCCCACTGTCCTTTCCTAATAAAATG
AGGAAATTGCATCGCATTGTCTGAGTAGGTGTCATTCTATTCTGGGGGGTGGGGTGGGGCAGGACAGCAA
GGGGGAGGATTGGGAAGACAATAGCAGGCATGCTGGGGATGCGGTGGGCTCTATGGCTTCTGAGGCGGAA
AGAACCAGCTGGGGCTCTAGGGGGTATCCCC
[124 nt withheld, positions 11512-11635]
C
[91 nt withheld, positions 11637-11727]
A
[49 nt withheld, positions 11729-11777]
CCTTTGACGTTGGAGTCCACGTTCTTT
[37 nt withheld, positions 11805-11841]
ACCCTATCTCGGTCTATTCTTTTGATTTATAAGGGATTTTGCCGATTTCGGCCTATTGGTTAAAAAATGA
GCTGATTTAACAAAAATTTAACGCGAATTAATTCTGTGGAATGTGTGTCAGTTAGGGTGTGGAAAGTCCC
CAGGCTCCCCAGCAGGCAGAAGTATGCAAAGCATGCATCTCAATTAGTCAGCAACCAGGTGTGGAAAGTC
CCCAGGCTCCCCAGCAGGCAGAAGTATGCAAAGCATGCATCTCAATTAGTCAGCAACCATAGTCCCGCCC
CTAACTCCGCCCATCCCGCCCCTAACTCCGCCCAGTTCCGCCCATTCTCCGCCCCATGGCTGACTAATTT
TTTTTATTTATGCAGAGGCCGAGGCCGCCTCTGCCTCTGAGCTATTCCAGAAGTAGTGAGGAGGCTTTTT
TGGAGGCCTAGGCTTTTGCAAAAAGCTCCCGGGAGCTTGTATATCCATTTTCGGATCTGATCAGCACGTG
TTGACAATTAATCATCGGCATAGTATATCGGCATAGTATAATACGACAAGGTGAGGAACTAAACCATGGC
CAAGTTGACCAGTGCCGTTCCGGTGCTCACCGCGCGCGACGTCGCCGGAGCGGTCGAGTTCTGGACCGAC
CGGCTCGGGTTCTCCCGGGACTTCGTGGAGGACGACTTCGCCGGTGTGGTCCGGGACGACGTGACCCTGT
TCATCAGCGCGGTCCAGGACCAGGTGGTGCCGGACAACACCCTGGCCTGGGTGTGGGTGCGCGGCCTGGA
CGAGCTGTACGCCGAGTGGTCGGAGGTCGTGTCCACGAACTTCCGGGACGCCTCCGGGCCGGCCATGACC
GAGATCGGCGAGCAGCCGTGGGGGCGGGAGTTCGCCCTGCGCGACCCGGCCGGCAACTGCGTGCACTTCG
TGGCCGAGGAGCAGGACTGACACGTGCTACGAGATTTCGATTCCACCGCCGCCTTCTATGAAAGGTTGGG
CTTCGGAATCGTTTTCCGGGACGCCGGCTGGATGATCCTCCAGCGCGGGGATCTCATGCTGGAGTTCTTC
GCCCACCCCAACTTGTTTATTGCAGCTTATAATGGTTACAAATAAAGCAATAGCATCACAAATTTCACAA
ATAAAGCATTTTTTTCACTGCATTCTAGTTGTGGTTTGTCCAAACTCATCAATGTATCTTATCATGTCTG
TATACCGTCGACCTCTAGCTAGAGCTTGGCGTAATCATGGTCATAGCTGTTTCCTGTGTGAAATTGTTAT
CCGCTCACAATTCCACACAACATACGAGCCGGAAGCATAAAGTGTAAAGCCTGGGGTGCCTAATGAGTGA
GCTAACTCACATTAATTGCGTTGCGCTCACTGCCCGCTTTCCAGTCGGGAAACCTGTCGTGCCAGCTGCA
TTAATGAATCGGCCAACGCGCGGGGAGAGGCGGTTTGCGTATTGGGCGCTCTTCCGCTTCCTCGCTCACT
GACTCGCTGCGCTCGGTCGTTCGGCTGCGGCGAGCGGTATCAGCTCACTCAAAGGCGGTAATACGGTTAT
CCACAGAATCAGGGGATAACGCAGGAAAGAACATGTGAGCAAAAGGCCAGCAAAAGGCCAGGAACCGTAA
AAAGGCCGCGTTGCTGGCGTTTTTCCATAGGCTCCGCCCCCCTGACGAGCATCACAAAAATCGACGCTCA
AGTCAGAGGTGGCGAAACCCGACAGGACTATAAAGATACCAGGCGTTTCCCCCTGGAAGCTCCCTCGTGC
GCTCTCCTGTTCCGACCCTGCCGCTTACCGGATACCTGTCCGCCTTTCTCCCTTCGGGAAGCGTGGCGCT
TTCTCATAGCTCACGCTGTAGGTATCTCAGTTCGGTGTAGGTCGTTCGCTCCAAGCTGGGCTGTGTGCAC
GAACCCCCCGTTCAGCCCGACCGCTGCGCCTTATCCGGTAACTATCGTCTTGAGTCCAACCCGGTAAGAC
ACGACTTATCGCCACTGGCAGCAGCCACTGGTAACAGGATTAGCAGAGCGAGGTATGTAGGCGGTGCTAC
AGAGTTCTTGAAGTGGTGGCCTAACTACGGCTACACTAGAAGAACAGTATTTGGTATCTGCGCTCTGCTG
AAGCCAGTTACCTTCGGAAAAAGAGTTGGTAGCTCTTGATCCGGCAAACAAACCACCGCTGGTAGCGGTG
GTTTTTTTGTTTGCAAGCAGCAGATTACGCGCAGAAAAAAAGGATCTCAAGAAGATCCTTTGATCTTTTC
TACGGGGTCTGACGCTCAGTGGAACGAAAACTCACGTTAAGGGATTTTGGTCATGAGATTATCAAAAAGG
ATCTTCACCTAGATCCTTTTAAATTAAAAATGAAGTTTTAAATCAATCTAAAGTATATATGAGTAAACTT
GGTCTGACAGTTACCAATGCTTAATCAGTGAGGCACCTATCTCAGCGATCTGTCTATTTCGTTCATCCAT
AGTTGCCTGACTCCCCGTCGTGTAGATAACTACGATACGGGAGGGCTTACCATCTGGCCCCAGTGCTGCA
ATGATACCGCGAGACCCACGCTCACCGGCTCCAGATTTATCAGCAATAAACCAGCCAGCCGGAAGGGCCG
AGCGCAGAAGTGGTCCTGCAACTTTATCCGCCTCCATCCAGTCTATTAATTGTTGCCGGGAAGCTAGAGT
AAGTAGTTCGCCAGTTAATAGTTTGCGCAACGTTGTTGCCATTGCTACAGGCATCGTGGTGTCACGCTCG
TCGTTTGGTATGGCTTCATTCAGCTCCGGTTCCCAACGATCAAGGCGAGTTACATGATCCCCCATGTTGT
GCAAAAAAGCGGTTAGCTCCTTCGGTCCTCCGATCGTTGTCAGAAGTAAGTTGGCCGCAGTGTTATCACT
CATGGTTATGGCAGCACTGCATAATTCTCTTACTGTCATGCCATCCGTAAGATGCTTTTCTGTGACTGGT
GAGTACTCAACCAAGTCATTCTGAGAATAGTGTATGCGGCGACCGAGTTGCTCTTGCCCGGCGTCAATAC
GGGATAATACCGCGCCACATAGCAGAACTTTAAAAGTGCTCATCATTGGAAAACGTTCTTCGGGGCGAAA
ACTCTCAAGGATCTTACCGCTGTTGAGATCCAGTTCGATGTAACCCACTCGTGCACCCAACTGATCTTCA
GCATCTTTTACTTTCACCAGCGTTTCTGGGTGAGCAAAAACAGGAAGGCAAAATGCCGCAAAAAAGGGAA
TAAGGGCGACACGGAAATGTTGAATACTCATACTCTTCCTTTTTCAATATTATTGAAGCATTTATCAGGG
TTATTGTCTCATGAGCGGATACATATTTGAATGTATTTAGAAAAATAAACAAATAGGGGTTCCGCGCACA
TTTCCCCGAAAAGTGCCA
